Addgene plasmid #130783: pMSCVbsd-PPARD-T425D
Purpose: Vector encoding PPARD cDNA for retroviral transduction
Depositing lab: Till Adhikary. Depositing organization: Philipps-Universitaet Marburg. Publication: PPARbeta/delta recruits NCOR and regulates transcription reinitiation of ANGPTL4. Legrand N, Bretscher CL, Zielke S, Wilke B, Daude M, Fritz B, Diederich WE, Adhikary T. Nucleic Acids Res. 2019 Oct 10;47(18):9573-9591. doi: 10.1093/nar/gkz685. PubMed 31428774.
Backbone
  Vector backbone: pMSCVbsd
  Vector type: Retroviral
  Selectable markers: Blasticidin
Growth in bacteria
  Bacterial resistance: Ampicillin, 100 μg/mL
  Growth temperature: 37°C
  Growth strain: NEB Stable
  Copy number: High Copy
Gene/Insert
  Gene/Insert name: PPARD T425D
  Species: H. sapiens (human)
  Mutation: T425D
  Entrez Gene: PPARD (a.k.a. FAAR, NR1C2, NUC1, NUCI, NUCII, PPARB)
  Cloning method: Restriction Enzyme; 5′ cloning site BglII (destroyed during cloning); 3′ cloning site XhoI (not destroyed)
  Sequencing primers: 5′ pMSCVseqfw (CCCTTGAACCTCCTCGTTCGACC); 3′ pMSCVseqrv (GAGACGTGCTACTTCCATTTGTC)
Terms and licenses: Academic/Nonprofit Terms; Industry Terms: Not Available to Industry
Depositor comments: Generated by PCR mutagenesis. Please visit https://www.biorxiv.org/content/10.1101/525576v2 for BioRxiv preprint.
How to cite: pMSCVbsd-PPARD-T425D was a gift from Till Adhikary (Addgene plasmid # 130783 ; http://n2t.net/addgene:130783 ; RRID:Addgene_130783)
