[The description below was written by a language model from this plasmid's Addgene catalogue record and pLannotate feature annotations shown in this document.]
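Description:
pMSCVbsd-PPARD-T425D is a 7,334 nt gammaretroviral expression vector built on the pMSCVbsd backbone, a murine stem cell virus-type plasmid used to deliver a cDNA into mammalian cells by retroviral transduction. In bacteria it is maintained through a high-copy ColE1/pUC-type origin and selected with ampicillin via the β-lactamase gene and its own promoter. The rest of the bacterial backbone carries only remnants of older cloning vectors (fragments of lacI, lacZα, rop, bom and the tetracycline resistance gene, plus a lac promoter/operator), which have no evident functional role here.

The proviral region begins with a murine embryonic stem cell virus 5′ LTR, followed by the Ψ packaging signal and a truncated, start-codon-less gag segment. Together these allow the transcribed genomic RNA to be encapsidated when viral proteins are supplied in trans by a packaging system. The human PPARD coding sequence, which encodes the ligand-activated nuclear receptor PPARβ/δ, sits directly downstream. No separate promoter is annotated upstream of it, so it is presumably expressed from the 5′ LTR. It carries a T425D substitution introduced by PCR mutagenesis and was cloned between a BglII site (destroyed during cloning) and an XhoI site; the record does not state the intended effect of the mutation. An internal mouse PGK promoter then drives blasticidin S deaminase, allowing blasticidin selection of transduced cells. The 3′ LTR is annotated only as two fragments matching a ΔU3 self-inactivating Moloney LTR, so the record does not make its exact nature clear. The associated work concerns PPARβ/δ-dependent transcriptional regulation, and the construct serves for stable expression of this receptor variant in such studies.
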