Features (pLannotate 1.2.2; 20 found; start..end, strand, type, name):
      1..517     +  LTR            5' LTR: 5' long terminal repeat from murine embryonic stem cell virus
    581..922     +  misc_feature   MESV Ψ: packaging signal of murine embryonic stem cell virus
    989..1405    +  CDS            gag (truncated): truncated Moloney murine leukemia virus (MMLV) gag gene lacking the start codon
   1482..2804    +  CDS            PPARD: PPARD_HUMAN - Also known as NR1C2, PPARB. Experimental evidence at protein level: Swiss-Prot protein existence level 1. Ligand-activated transcription factor. Receptor that binds peroxisome proliferators such as hypolipidemic drugs and fatty acids. Has a preference for poly-unsaturated fatty acids, such as gamma- linoleic acid and eicosapentanoic acid. Once activated by a ligand, the receptor binds to promoter elements of target genes. Regulates the peroxisomal beta-oxidation pathway of fatty acids. Functions as transcription activator for the acyl-CoA oxidase gene. Decreases expression of NPC
   2955..3454    +  promoter       PGK promoter: mouse phosphoglycerate kinase 1 promoter
   3475..3873    +  CDS            BSD: blasticidin S deaminase; Aspergillus terreus BSD; confers resistance to blasticidin
   3918..3952    +  LTR            3' LTR (ΔU3) (fragment): self-inactivating 3' long terminal repeat (LTR) from Moloney murine leukemia virus
   3949..4243    +  LTR            3' LTR (ΔU3) (fragment): self-inactivating 3' long terminal repeat (LTR) from Moloney murine leukemia virus
   4405..4421    -  protein_bind   lac operator: The lac repressor binds to the lac operator to inhibit transcription in E. coli. This inhibition can be relieved by adding lactose or isopropyl-β-D-thiogalactopyranoside (IPTG). lac repressor encoded by lacI
   4429..4459    -  promoter       lac promoter: promoter for the E. coli lac operon
   4474..4495    -  protein_bind   CAP binding site: CAP binding activates transcription in the presence of cAMP. E. coli catabolite activator protein
   4508..4600    -  CDS            lacI (fragment): lac repressor; lacI; The lac repressor binds to the lac operator to inhibit transcription in E. coli. This inhibition can be relieved by adding lactose or isopropyl-β-D-thiogalactopyranoside (IPTG).
   4783..5371    -  rep_origin     ori: high-copy-number ColE1/pMB1/pBR322/pUC origin of replication
   5542..6402    -  CDS            AmpR: β-lactamase; bla; confers resistance to ampicillin, carbenicillin, and related antibiotics
   6403..6507    -  promoter       AmpR promoter: bla
   6602..6637    +  CDS            rop (fragment): Rop protein, which maintains plasmids at low copy number; rop
   6739..6838    +  misc_feature   bom (fragment): basis of mobility region from pBR322
   6844..6993    -  CDS            lacZα (fragment): LacZα fragment of β-galactosidase; lacZ fragment
   6993..7194    -  CDS            TcR (fragment): tetracycline efflux protein; tet; confers resistance to tetracycline
   7195..7293    +  CDS            env (fragment): murine leukemia virus gPr80 envelope polyprotein precursor; env; proteolytically cleaved into gp70SU and p15TM subunits
>Addgene plasmid #130783 | pMSCVbsd-PPARD-T425D | addgene full sequence | sequence record 255060 | Addgene NGS Result
AATGAAAGACCCCACCTGTAGGTTTGGCAAGCTAGCTTAAGTAACGCCATTTTGCAAGGCATGGAAAATA
CATAACTGAGAATAGAGAAGTTCAGATCAAGGTTAGGAACAGAGAGACAGCAGAATATGGGCCAAACAGG
ATATCTGTGGTAAGCAGTTCCTGCCCCGGCTCAGGGCCAAGAACAGATGGTCCCCAGATGCGGTCCCGCC
CTCAGCAGTTTCTAGAGAACCATCAGATGTTTCCAGGGTGCCCCAAGGACCTGAAATGACCCTGTGCCTT
ATTTGAACTAACCAATCAGTTCGCTTCTCGCTTCTGTTCGCGCGCTTCTGCTCCCCGAGCTCAATAAAAG
AGCCCACAACCCCTCACTCGGCGCGCCAGTCCTCCGATAGACTGCGTCGCCCGGGTACCCGTATTCCCAA
TAAAGCCTCTTGCTGTTTGCATCCGAATCGTGGACTCGCTGATCCTTGGGAGGGTCTCCTCAGATTGATT
GACTGCCCACCTCGGGGGTCTTTCATTTGGAGGTTCCACCGAGATTTGGAGACCCCTGCCCAGGGACCAC
CGACCCCCCCGCCGGGAGGTAAGCTGGCCAGCGGTCGTTTCGTGTCTGTCTCTGTCTTTGTGCGTGTTTG
TGCCGGCATCTAATGTTTGCGCCTGCGTCTGTACTAGTTAGCTAACTAGCTCTGTATCTGGCGGACCCGT
GGTGGAACTGACGAGTTCTGAACACCCGGCCGCAACCCTGGGAGACGTCCCAGGGACTTTGGGGGCCGTT
TTTGTGGCCCGACCTGAGGAAGGGAGTCGATGTGGAATCCGACCCCGTCAGGATATGTGGTTCTGGTAGG
AGACGAGAACCTAAAACAGTTCCCGCCTCCGTCTGAATTTTTGCTTTCGGTTTGGAACCGAAGCCGCGCG
TCTTGTCTGCTGCAGCGCTGCAGCATCGTTCTGTGTTGTCTCTGTCTGACTGTGTTTCTGTATTTGTCTG
AAAATTAGGGCCAGACTGTTACCACTCCCTTAAGTTTGACCTTAGGTCACTGGAAAGATGTCGAGCGGAT
CGCTCACAACCAGTCGGTAGATGTCAAGAAGAGACGTTGGGTTACCTTCTGCTCTGCAGAATGGCCAACC
TTTAACGTCGGATGGCCGCGAGACGGCACCTTTAACCGAGACCTCATCACCCAGGTTAAGATCAAGGTCT
TTTCACCTGGCCCGCATGGACACCCAGACCAGGTCCCCTACATCGTGACCTGGGAAGCCTTGGCTTTTGA
CCCCCCTCCCTGGGTCAAGCCCTTTGTACACCCTAAGCCTCCGCCTCCTCTTCCTCCATCCGCCCCGTCT
CTCCCCCTTGAACCTCCTCGTTCGACCCCGCCTCGATCCTCCCTTTATCCAGCCCTCACTCCTTCTCTAG
GCGCCGGAATTAGATCCACTAGTAACGGCCGCCAGTGTGCTGGAATTCGCCCTTAGGTGTGGCGCCGAGG
GGAGATCAGCCATGGAGCAGCCACAGGAGGAAGCCCCTGAGGTCCGGGAAGAGGAGGAGAAAGAGGAAGT
GGCAGAGGCAGAAGGAGCCCCAGAGCTCAATGGGGGACCACAGCATGCACTTCCTTCCAGCAGCTACACA
GACCTCTCCCGGAGCTCCTCGCCACCCTCACTGCTGGACCAACTGCAGATGGGCTGTGACGGGGCCTCAT
GCGGCAGCCTCAACATGGAGTGCCGGGTGTGCGGGGACAAGGCATCGGGCTTCCACTACGGTGTTCATGC
ATGTGAGGGGTGCAAGGGCTTCTTCCGTCGTACGATCCGCATGAAGCTGGAGTACGAGAAGTGTGAGCGC
AGCTGCAAGATTCAGAAGAAGAACCGCAACAAGTGCCAGTACTGCCGCTTCCAGAAGTGCCTGGCACTGG
GCATGTCACACAACGCTATCCGTTTTGGTCGGATGCCGGAGGCTGAGAAGAGGAAGCTGGTGGCAGGGCT
GACTGCAAACGAGGGGAGCCAGTACAACCCACAGGTGGCCGACCTGAAGGCCTTCTCCAAGCACATCTAC
AATGCCTACCTGAAAAACTTCAACATGACCAAAAAGAAGGCCCGCAGCATCCTCACCGGCAAAGCCAGCC
ACACGGCGCCCTTTGTGATCCACGACATCGAGACATTGTGGCAGGCAGAGAAGGGGCTGGTGTGGAAGCA
GTTGGTGAATGGCCTGCCTCCCTACAAGGAGATCAGCGTGCACGTCTTCTACCGCTGCCAGTGCACCACA
GTGGAGACCGTGCGGGAGCTCACTGAGTTCGCCAAGAGCATCCCCAGCTTCAGCAGCCTCTTCCTCAACG
ACCAGGTTACCCTTCTCAAGTATGGCGTGCACGAGGCCATCTTCGCCATGCTGGCCTCTATCGTCAACAA
GGACGGGCTGCTGGTAGCCAACGGCAGTGGCTTTGTCACCCGTGAGTTCCTGCGCAGCCTCCGCAAACCC
TTCAGTGATATCATTGAGCCTAAGTTTGAATTTGCTGTCAAGTTCAACGCCCTGGAACTTGATGACAGTG
ACCTGGCCCTATTCATTGCGGCCATCATTCTGTGTGGAGACCGGCCAGGCCTCATGAACGTTCCACGGGT
GGAGGCTATCCAGGACACCATCCTGCGTGCCCTCGAATTCCACCTGCAGGCCAACCACCCTGATGCCCAG
TACCTCTTCCCCAAGCTGCTGCAGAAGATGGCTGACCTGCGGCAACTGGTCACCGAGCACGCCCAGATGA
TGCAGCGGATCAAGAAGACCGAAGACGAGACCTCGCTGCACCCTCTGCTCCAGGAGATCTACAAGGACAT
GTACTAACGGCGGCACCCAGGCCTCCCTGCAGACTCCAATGGGGCCAGCACTGGAGGGGCCCACCCACAT
GACTTTTCCATTGACCAGCTCTCAAGGGCGAATTCTGCAGATATCCATCACACTGGCGGCCGCTCGAGGT
TAACGAATTCTACCGGGTAGGGGAGGCGCTTTTCCCAAGGCAGTCTGGAGCATGCGCTTTAGCAGCCCCG
CTGGGCACTTGGCGCTACACAAGTGGCCTCTGGCCTCGCACACATTCCACATCCACCGGTAGGCGCCAAC
CGGCTCCGTTCTTTGGTGGCCCCTTCGCGCCACCTTCTACTCCTCCCCTAGTCAGGAAGTTCCCCCCCGC
CCCGCAGCTCGCGTCGTGCAGGACGTGACAAATGGAAGTAGCACGTCTCACTAGTCTCGTGCAGATGGAC
AGCACCGCTGAGCAATGGAAGCGGGTAGGCCTTTGGGGCAGCGGCCAATAGCAGCTTTGCTCCTTCGCTT
TCTGGGCTCAGAGGCTGGGAAGGGGTGGGTCCGGGGGCGGGCTCAGGGGCGGGCTCAGGGGCGGGGCGGG
CGCCCGAAGGTCCTCCGGAGGCCCGGCATTCTGCACGCTTCAAAAGCGCACGTCTGCCGCGCTGTTCTCC
TCTTCCTCATCTCCGGGCCTTTCGACCTGCAGCCCAAGCTTACCATGGCCAAGCCTTTGTCTCAAGAAGA
ATCCACCCTCATTGAAAGAGCAACGGCTACAATCAACAGCATCCCCATCTCTGAAGACTACAGCGTCGCC
AGCGCAGCTCTCTCTAGCGACGGCCGCATCTTCACTGGTGTCAATGTATATCATTTTACTGGGGGACCTT
GTGCAGAACTCGTGGTGCTGGGCACTGCTGCTGCTGCGGCAGCTGGCAACCTGACTTGTATCGTCGCGAT
CGGAAATGAGAACAGGGGCATCTTGAGCCCCTGCGGACGGTGCCGACAGGTGCTTCTCGATCTGCATCCT
GGGATCAAAGCCATAGTGAAGGACAGTGATGGACAGCCGACGGCAGTTGGGATTCGTGAATTGCTGCCCT
CTGGTTATGTGTGGGAGGGCTAATCGATAAAATAAAAGATTTTATTTAGTCTCCAGAAAAAGGGGGGAAT
GAAAGACCCCACCTGTAGGTTTGGCAAGCTAGAGAACCATCAGATGTTTCCAGGGTGCCCCAAGGACCTG
AAATGACCCTGTGCCTTATTTGAACTAACCAATCAGTTCGCTTCTCGCTTCTGTTCGCGCGCTTCTGCTC
CCCGAGCTCAATAAAAGAGCCCACAACCCCTCACTCGGCGCGCCAGTCCTCCGATAGACTGCGTCGCCCG
GGTACCCGTGTATCCAATAAACCCTCTTGCAGTTGCATCCGACTTGTGGTCTCGCTGTTCCTTGGGAGGG
TCTCCTCTGAGTGATTGACTACCCGTCAGCGGGGGTCTTTCATGGGTAACAGTTTCTTGAAGTTGGAGAA
CAACATTCTGAGGGTAGGAGTCGAATATTAAGTAATCCTGACTCAATTAGCCACTGTTTTGAATCCACAT
ACTCCAATACTCCTGAAATAGTTCATTATGGACAGCGCAGAAAGAGCTGGGGAGAATTGTGAAATTGTTA
TCCGCTCACAATTCCACACAACATACGAGCCGGAAGCATAAAGTGTAAAGCCTGGGGTGCCTAATGAGTG
AGCTAACTCACATTAATTGCGTTGCGCTCACTGCCCGCTTTCCAGTCGGGAAACCTGTCGTGCCAGCTGC
ATTAATGAATCGGCCAACGCGCGGGGAGAGGCGGTTTGCGTATTGGGCGCTCTTCCGCTTCCTCGCTCAC
TGACTCGCTGCGCTCGGTCGTTCGGCTGCGGCGAGCGGTATCAGCTCACTCAAAGGCGGTAATACGGTTA
TCCACAGAATCAGGGGATAACGCAGGAAAGAACATGTGAGCAAAAGGCCAGCAAAAGGCCAGGAACCGTA
AAAAGGCCGCGTTGCTGGCGTTTTTCCATAGGCTCCGCCCCCCTGACGAGCATCACAAAAATCGACGCTC
AAGTCAGAGGTGGCGAAACCCGACAGGACTATAAAGATACCAGGCGTTTCCCCCTGGAAGCTCCCTCGTG
CGCTCTCCTGTTCCGACCCTGCCGCTTACCGGATACCTGTCCGCCTTTCTCCCTTCGGGAAGCGTGGCGC
TTTCTCATAGCTCACGCTGTAGGTATCTCAGTTCGGTGTAGGTCGTTCGCTCCAAGCTGGGCTGTGTGCA
CGAACCCCCCGTTCAGCCCGACCGCTGCGCCTTATCCGGTAACTATCGTCTTGAGTCCAACCCGGTAAGA
CACGACTTATCGCCACTGGCAGCAGCCACTGGTAACAGGATTAGCAGAGCGAGGTATGTAGGCGGTGCTA
CAGAGTTCTTGAAGTGGTGGCCTAACTACGGCTACACTAGAAGAACAGTATTTGGTATCTGCGCTCTGCT
GAAGCCAGTTACCTTCGGAAAAAGAGTTGGTAGCTCTTGATCCGGCAAACAAACCACCGCTGGTAGCGGT
GGTTTTTTTGTTTGCAAGCAGCAGATTACGCGCAGAAAAAAAGGATCTCAAGAAGATCCTTTGATCTTTT
CTACGGGGTCTGACGCTCAGTGGAACGAAAACTCACGTTAAGGGATTTTGGTCATGAGATTATCAAAAAG
GATCTTCACCTAGATCCTTTTAAATTAAAAATGAAGTTTTAAATCAATCTAAAGTATATATGAGTAAACT
TGGTCTGACAGTTACCAATGCTTAATCAGTGAGGCACCTATCTCAGCGATCTGTCTATTTCGTTCATCCA
TAGTTGCCTGACTCCCCGTCGTGTAGATAACTACGATACGGGAGGGCTTACCATCTGGCCCCAGTGCTGC
AATGATACCGCGAGACCCACGCTCACCGGCTCCAGATTTATCAGCAATAAACCAGCCAGCCGGAAGGGCC
GAGCGCAGAAGTGGTCCTGCAACTTTATCCGCCTCCATCCAGTCTATTAATTGTTGCCGGGAAGCTAGAG
TAAGTAGTTCGCCAGTTAATAGTTTGCGCAACGTTGTTGCCATTGCTACAGGCATCGTGGTGTCACGCTC
GTCGTTTGGTATGGCTTCATTCAGCTCCGGTTCCCAACGATCAAGGCGAGTTACATGATCCCCCATGTTG
TGCAAAAAAGCGGTTAGCTCCTTCGGTCCTCCGATCGTTGTCAGAAGTAAGTTGGCCGCAGTGTTATCAC
TCATGGTTATGGCAGCACTGCATAATTCTCTTACTGTCATGCCATCCGTAAGATGCTTTTCTGTGACTGG
TGAGTACTCAACCAAGTCATTCTGAGAATAGTGTATGCGGCGACCGAGTTGCTCTTGCCCGGCGTCAATA
CGGGATAATACCGCGCCACATAGCAGAACTTTAAAAGTGCTCATCATTGGAAAACGTTCTTCGGGGCGAA
AACTCTCAAGGATCTTACCGCTGTTGAGATCCAGTTCGATGTAACCCACTCGTGCACCCAACTGATCTTC
AGCATCTTTTACTTTCACCAGCGTTTCTGGGTGAGCAAAAACAGGAAGGCAAAATGCCGCAAAAAAGGGA
ATAAGGGCGACACGGAAATGTTGAATACTCATACTCTTCCTTTTTCAATATTATTGAAGCATTTATCAGG
GTTATTGTCTCATGAGCGGATACATATTTGAATGTATTTAGAAAAATAAACAAATAGGGGTTCCGCGCAC
ATTTCCCCGAAAAGTGCCACCTGACGTCTAAGAAACCATTATTATCATGACATTAACCTATAAAAATAGG
CGTATCACGAGGCCCTTTCGTCTCGCGCGTTTCGGTGATGACGGTGAAAACCTCTGACACATGCAGCTCC
CGGAGACGGTCACAGCTTGTCTGTAAGCGGATGCCGGGAGCAGACAAGCCCGTCAGGGCGCGTCAGCGGG
TGTTGGCGGGTGTCGGGGCTGGCTTAACTATGCGGCATCAGAGCAGATTGTACTGAGAGTGCACCATATG
CGGTGTGAAATACCGCACAGATGCGTAAGGAGAAAATACCGCATCAGGCGCCATTCGCCATTCAGGCTGC
GCAACTGTTGGGAAGGGCGATCGGTGCGGGCCTCTTCGCTATTACGCCAGCTGGCGAAAGGGGGATGTGC
TGCAAGGCGATTAAGTTGGGTAACGCCAGGGTTTTCCCAGTCACGACGTTGTAAAACGACGGCGCAAGGA
ATGGTGCATGCAAGGAGATGGCGCCCAACAGTCCCCCGGCCACGGGGCCTGCCACCATACCCACGCCGAA
ACAAGCGCTCATGAGCCCGAAGTGGCGAGCCCGATCTTCCCCATCGGTGATGTCGGCGATATAGGCGCCA
GCAACCGCACCTGTGGCGCCGGTGATGCCGGCCACGATGCGTCCGGCGTAGAGGCGATTAGTCCAATTTG
TTAAAGACAGGATATCAGTGGTCCAGGCTCTAGTTTTGACTCAACAATATCACCAGCTGAAGCCTATAGA
GTACGAGCCATAGATAAAATAAAAGATTTTATTTAGTCTCCAGAAAAAGGGGGG
