>Addgene plasmid #130783 | pMSCVbsd-PPARD-T425D | depositor partial sequence | sequence record 250294 | PPARD T425D
ATGGAGCAGCCACAGGAGGAAGCCCCTGAGGTCCGGGAAGAGGAGGAGAAAGAGGAAGTGGCAGAGGCAG
AAGGAGCCCCAGAGCTCAATGGGGGACCACAGCATGCACTTCCTTCCAGCAGCTACACAGACCTCTCCCG
GAGCTCCTCGCCACCCTCACTGCTGGACCAACTGCAGATGGGCTGTGACGGGGCCTCATGCGGCAGCCTC
AACATGGAGTGCCGGGTGTGCGGGGACAAGGCATCGGGCTTCCACTACGGTGTTCATGCATGTGAGGGGT
GCAAGGGCTTCTTCCGTCGTACGATCCGCATGAAGCTGGAGTACGAGAAGTGTGAGCGCAGCTGCAAGAT
TCAGAAGAAGAACCGCAACAAGTGCCAGTACTGCCGCTTCCAGAAGTGCCTGGCACTGGGCATGTCACAC
AACGCTATCCGTTTTGGTCGGATGCCGGAGGCTGAGAAGAGGAAGCTGGTGGCAGGGCTGACTGCAAACG
AGGGGAGCCAGTACAACCCACAGGTGGCCGACCTGAAGGCCTTCTCCAAGCACATCTACAATGCCTACCT
GAAAAACTTCAACATGACCAAAAAGAAGGCCCGCAGCATCCTCACCGGCAAAGCCAGCCACACGGCGCCC
TTTGTGATCCACGACATCGAGACATTGTGGCAGGCAGAGAAGGGGCTGGTGTGGAAGCAGTTGGTGAATG
GCCTGCCTCCCTACAAGGAGATCAGCGTGCACGTCTTCTACCGCTGCCAGTGCACCACAGTGGAGACCGT
GCGGGAGCTCACTGAGTTCGCCAAGAGCATCCCCAGCTTCAGCAGCCTCTTCCTCAACGACCAGGTTACC
CTTCTCAAGTATGGCGTGCACGAGGCCATCTTCGCCATGCTGGCCTCTATCGTCAACAAGGACGGGCTGC
TGGTAGCCAACGGCAGTGGCTTTGTCACCCGTGAGTTCCTGCGCAGCCTCCGCAAACCCTTCAGTGATAT
CATTGAGCCTAAGTTTGAATTTGCTGTCAAGTTCAACGCCCTGGAACTTGATGACAGTGACCTGGCCCTA
TTCATTGCGGCCATCATTCTGTGTGGAGACCGGCCAGGCCTCATGAACGTTCCACGGGTGGAGGCTATCC
AGGACACCATCCTGCGTGCCCTCGAATTCCACCTGCAGGCCAACCACCCTGATGCCCAGTACCTCTTCCC
CAAGCTGCTGCAGAAGATGGCTGACCTGCGGCAACTGGTCACCGAGCACGCCCAGATGATGCAGCGGATC
AAGAAGACCGAAGACGAGACCTCGCTGCACCCTCTGCTCCAGGAGATCTACAAGGACATGTACTAA
